>Addgene plasmid #89663 | pSB1A3_GFP_dT23 | depositor full sequence | sequence record 173778 | pSB1A3_GFP_dT23 sequence 7971 bps
AGTAAAAGATGCTGAAGATCAGTTGGGTGCACGAGTGGGTTATATCGAACTGGATCTCAACAGCGGTAAG
ATCCTTGAGAGTTTTCGCCCCGAAGAACGTTTTCCAATGATGAGCACTTTTAAAGTTCTGCTATGTGGCG
CGGTATTATCCCGTATTGACGCCGGGCAAGAGCAACTCGGTCGCCGCATACACTATTCTCAGAATGACTT
GGTTGAGTACTCACCAGTCACAGAAAAGCATCTTACGGATGGCATGACAGTAAGAGAATTATGCAGTGCT
GCCATAACCATGAGTGATAACACTGCGGCCAACTTACTTCTGACAACGATCGGAGGACCGAAGGAGCTAA
CCGCTTTTTTGCACAACATGGGGGATCATGTAACTCGCCTTGATCGTTGGGAACCGGAGCTGAATGAAGC
CATACCAAACGACGAGCGTGACACCACGATGCCTGTAGCAATGGCAACAACGTTGCGCAAACTATTAACT
GGCGAACTACTTACTCTAGCTTCCCGGCAACAATTAATAGACTGGATGGAGGCGGATAAAGTTGCAGGAC
CACTTCTGCGCTCGGCCCTTCCGGCTGGCTGGTTTATTGCTGATAAATCTGGAGCCGGTGAGCGTGGGTC
TCGCGGTATCATTGCAGCACTGGGGCCAGATGGTAAGCCCTCCCGTATCGTAGTTATCTACACGACGGGG
AGTCAGGCAACTATGGATGAACGAAATAGACAGATCGCTGAGATAGGTGCCTCACTGATTAAGCATTGGT
AACTGTCAGACCAAGTTTACTCATATATACTTTAGATTGATTTAAAACTTCATTTTTAATTTAAAAGGAT
CTAGGTGAAGATCCTTTTTGATAATCTCATGACCAAAATCCCTTAACGTGAGTTTTCGTTCCACTGAGCG
TCAGACCCCGTAGAAAAGATCAAAGGATCTTCTTGAGATCCTTTTTTTCTGCGCGTAATCTGCTGCTTGC
AAACAAAAAAACCACCGCTACCAGCGGTGGTTTGTTTGCCGGATCAAGAGCTACCAACTCTTTTTCCGAA
GGTAACTGGCTTCAGCAGAGCGCAGATACCAAATACTGTTCTTCTAGTGTAGCCGTAGTTAGGCCACCAC
TTCAAGAACTCTGTAGCACCGCCTACATACCTCGCTCTGCTAATCCTGTTACCAGTGGCTGCTGCCAGTG
GCGATAAGTCGTGTCTTACCGGGTTGGACTCAAGACGATAGTTACCGGATAAGGCGCAGCGGTCGGGCTG
AACGGGGGGTTCGTGCACACAGCCCAGCTTGGAGCGAACGACCTACACCGAACTGAGATACCTACAGCGT
GAGCTATGAGAAAGCGCCACGCTTCCCGAAGGGAGAAAGGCGGACAGGTATCCGGTAAGCGGCAGGGTCG
GAACAGGAGAGCGCACGAGGGAGCTTCCAGGGGGAAACGCCTGGTATCTTTATAGTCCTGTCGGGTTTCG
CCACCTCTGACTTGAGCGTCGATTTTTGTGATGCTCGTCAGGGGGGCGGAGCCTGTGGAAAAACGCCAGC
AACGCGGCCTTTTTACGGTTCCTGGCCTTTTGCTGGCCTTTTGCTCACATGTTCTTTCCTGCGTTATCCC
CTGATTCTGTGGATAACCGTATTACCGCCTTTGAGTGAGCTGATACCGCTCGCCGCAGCCGAACGACCGA
GCGCAGCGAGTCAGTGAGCGAGGAAGCCTGCATAACGCGAAGTAATCTTTTCGGTTTTAAAGAAAAAGGG
CAGGGTGGTGACACCTTGCCCTTTTTTGCCGGACTGCAGCGGCCGCTAGCTAATACGACTCACTATAGGG
AGACCACAACGGTTTCCCTCTAGAAATAATTTTGTTTAACTTTAAGAAGGAGATAAACAATGGGTAAAGG
AGAAGAACTTTTCACTGGAGTTGTCCCAATTCTTGTTGAATTAGATGGTGATGTTAATGGGCACAAATTT
TCTGTCAGTGGAGAGGGTGAAGGTGATGCAACATACGGAAAACTTACCCTTAAATTTATTTGCACTACTG
GAAAACTACCTGTTCCGTGGCCAACACTTGTCACTACTTTCTCTTATGGTGTTCAATGCTTTTCCCGTTA
TCCGGATCATATGAAACGGCATGACTTTTTCAAGAGTGCCATGCCCGAAGGTTATGTACAGGAACGCACT
ATATCTTTCAAAGATGACGGGAACTACAAGACGCGTGCTGAAGTCAAGTTTGAAGGTGATACCCTTGTTA
ATCGTATCGAGTTAAAAGGTATTGATTTTAAAGAAGATGGAAACATTCTCGGACACAAACTCGAGTACAA
CTATAACTCACACAATGTATACATCACGGCAGACAAACAAAAGAATGGAATCAAAGCTAACTTCAAAATT
CGCCACAACATTGAAGATGGATCCGTTCAACTAGCAGACCATTATCAACAAAATACTCCAATTGGCGATG
GCCCTGTCCTTTTACCAGACAACCATTACCTGTCCACACAATCTGCCCTTTCGAAAGATCCCAATGAAAA
GAGAGACCACATGGTCCTTCTTGAGTTTGTAACAGCTGCTGGGATTACACATGGCATGGATGAACTATAC
AAGTGGGGTCTTAGCGCGGGCGCCGTAGATTTGAGAACTTTGGGATATTCACAGCAGCAGCAGGAAAAGA
TCAAGCCCAAAGTGAGGTCGACAGTCGCGCAGCATCACGAAGCGCTGGTGGGTCATGGGTTTACACATGC
CCACATCGTAGCCTTGTCGCAGCACCCTGCAGCCCTTGGCACGGTCGCCGTCAAGTACCAGGACATGATT
GCGGCGTTGCCGGAAGCCACACATGAGGCGATCGTCGGTGTGGGGAAACAGTGGAGCGGAGCCCGAGCGC
TTGAGGCCCTGTTGACGGTCGCGGGAGAGCTGAGAGGGCCTCCCCTTCAGCTGGACACGGGCCAGTTGCT
GAAGATCGCGAAGCGGGGAGGAGTCACGGCGGTCGAGGCGGTGCACGCGTGGCGCAATGCGCTCACGGGA
GCACCCCTCAACCTGACCCCAGAGCAGGTCGTGGCCATTGCCTCGAATGGAGGTGGCAAACAGGCTCTGG
AAACCGTACAACGATTGCTGCCGGTGCTGTGCCAAGCGCACGGGTTGACCCCAGAGCAGGTCGTGGCGAT
CGCAAGCCACGACGGTGGCAAACAGGCTCTGGAAACAGTACAGAGGCTGTTGCCTGTGCTGTGCCAAGCG
CACGGACTTACCCCAGAGCAGGTCGTGGCAATCGCCTCCAACATTGGTGGCAAACAGGCTCTGGAAACTG
TCCAGCGCCTGCTTCCCGTGCTGTGCCAAGCGCACGGTTTAACCCCAGAGCAGGTCGTGGCAATCGCGAG
CAATAACGGTGGCAAACAGGCTCTGGAAACGGTGCAGAGGCTCCTTCCAGTGCTGTGCCAAGCGCACGGG
CTCACCCCAGAGCAGGTCGTGGCCATTGCCTCGAATGGAGGTGGCAAACAGGCTCTGGAAACCGTACAAC
GATTGCTGCCGGTGCTGTGCCAAGCGCACGGTCTGACCCCAGAGCAGGTCGTGGCAATCGCCTCCAACAT
TGGTGGCAAACAGGCTCTGGAAACTGTCCAGCGCCTGCTTCCCGTGCTGTGCCAAGCGCACGGGTTAACC
CCAGAGCAGGTCGTGGCAATCGCGAGCAATAACGGTGGCAAACAGGCTCTGGAAACGGTGCAGAGGCTCC
TTCCAGTGCTGTGCCAAGCGCACGGACTCACCCCAGAGCAGGTCGTGGCCATTGCCTCGAATGGAGGTGG
CAAACAGGCTCTGGAAACCGTACAACGATTGCTGCCGGTGCTGTGCCAAGCGCACGGTTTGACCCCAGAG
CAGGTCGTGGCAATCGCCTCCAACATTGGTGGCAAACAGGCTCTGGAAACTGTCCAGCGCCTGCTTCCCG
TGCTGTGCCAAGCGCACGGGTTGACCCCAGAGCAGGTCGTGGCGATCGCAAGCCACGACGGTGGCAAACA
GGCTCTGGAAACAGTACAGAGGCTGTTGCCTGTGCTGTGCCAAGCGCACGGACTTACCCCAGAGCAGGTC
GTGGCGATCGCAAGCCACGACGGTGGCAAACAGGCTCTGGAAACAGTACAGAGGCTGTTGCCTGTGCTGT
GCCAAGCGCACGGACTGACCCCAGAGCAGGTCGTGGCAATCGCGAGCAATAACGGTGGCAAACAGGCTCT
GGAAACGGTGCAGAGGCTCCTTCCAGTGCTGTGCCAAGCGCACGGCCTGACCCCAGAGCAGGTCGTGGCA
ATCGCCTCCAACATTGGTGGCAAACAGGCTCTGGAAACTGTCCAGCGCCTGCTTCCCGTGCTGTGCCAAG
CGCACGGTTTAACCCCAGAGCAGGTCGTGGCCATTGCCTCGAATGGAGGTGGCAAACAGGCTCTGGAAAC
CGTACAACGATTGCTGCCGGTGCTGTGCCAAGCGCACGGGCTCACCCCAGAGCAGGTCGTGGCAATCGCC
TCCAACATTGGTGGCAAACAGGCTCTGGAAACTGTCCAGCGCCTGCTTCCCGTGCTGTGCCAAGCGCACG
GTCTGACCCCAGAGCAGGTCGTGGCAATCGCGAGCAATAACGGTGGCAAACAGGCTCTGGAAACGGTGCA
GAGGCTCCTTCCAGTGCTGTGCCAAGCGCACGGGTTAACCCCAGAGCAGGTCGTGGCCATTGCCTCGAAT
GGAGGTGGCAAACAGGCTCTGGAAACCGTACAACGATTGCTGCCGGTGCTGTGCCAAGCGCACGGACTCA
CCCCAGAGCAGGTCGTGGCAATCGCCTCCAACATTGGTGGCAAACAGGCTCTGGAAACTGTCCAGCGCCT
GCTTCCCGTGCTGTGCCAAGCGCACGGGTTGACCCCAGAGCAGGTCGTGGCCATTGCCTCGAATGGAGGT
GGCAAACAGGCTCTGGAAACCGTACAACGATTGCTGCCGGTGCTGTGCCAAGCGCACGGACTTACCCCAG
AGCAGGTCGTGGCGATCGCAAGCCACGACGGTGGCAAACAGGCTCTGGAAACAGTACAGAGGCTGTTGCC
TGTGCTGTGCCAAGCGCACGGACTGAGCGCGGGCGCCGTAGATTTGAGAACTTTGGGATATTCACAGCAG
CAGCAGGAAAAGATCAAGCCCAAAGTGAGGTCGACAGTCGCGCAGCATCACGAAGCGCTGGTGGGTCATG
GGTTTACACATGCCCACATCGTAGCCTTGTCGCAGCACCCTGCAGCCCTTGGCACGGTCGCCGTCAAGTA
CCAGGACATGATTGCGGCGTTGCCGGAAGCCACACATGAGGCGATCGTCGGTGTGGGGAAACAGTGGAGC
GGAGCCCGAGCGCTTGAGGCCCTGTTGACGGTCGCGGGAGAGCTGAGAGGGCCTCCCCTTCAGCTGGACA
CGGGCCAGTTGCTGAAGATCGCGAAGCGGGGAGGAGTCACGGCGGTCGAGGCGGTGCACGCGTGGCGCAA
TGCGCTCACGGGAGCACCCCTCAACCTGACCCCAGAGCAGGTCGTGGCCATTGCCTCGAATGGAGGTGGC
AAACAGGCTCTGGAAACCGTACAACGATTGCTGCCGGTGCTGTGCCAAGCGCACGGTTTAACCCCAGAGC
AGGTCGTGGCAATCGCCTCCAACATTGGTGGCAAACAGGCTCTGGAAACTGTCCAGCGCCTGCTTCCCGT
GCTGTGCCAAGCGCACGGGCTCACCCCAGAGCAGGTCGTGGCGATCGCAAGCCACGACGGTGGCAAACAG
GCTCTGGAAACAGTACAGAGGCTGTTGCCTGTGCTGTGCCAAGCGCACGGGTTAACCCCAGAGCAGGTCG
TGGCAATCGCCTCCAACATTGGTGGCAAACAGGCTCTGGAAACTGTCCAGCGCCTGCTTCCCGTGCTGTG
CCAAGCGCACGGGTTGACCCCAGAGCAGGTCGTGGCGATCGCAAGCCACGACGGTGGCAAACAGGCTCTG
GAAACAGTACAGAGGCTGTTGCCTGTGCTGTGCCAAGCGCACGGACTTACCCCAGAGCAGGTCGTGGCAA
TCGCGAGCAATAACGGTGGCAAACAGGCTCTGGAAACGGTGCAGAGGCTCCTTCCAGTGCTGTGCCAAGC
GCACGGACTGACCCCAGAGCAGGTCGTGGCCATTGCCTCGAATGGAGGTGGCAAACAGGCTCTGGAAACC
GTACAACGATTGCTGCCGGTGCTGTGCCAAGCGCACGGCCTGACCCCAGAGCAGGTCGTGGCAATCGCGA
GCAATAACGGTGGCAAACAGGCTCTGGAAACGGTGCAGAGGCTCCTTCCAGTGCTGTGCCAAGCGCACGG
TTTAACCCCAGAGCAGGTCGTGGCAATCGCGAGCAATAACGGTGGCAAACAGGCTCTGGAAACGGTGCAG
AGGCTCCTTCCAGTGCTGTGCCAAGCGCACGGGCTCACCCCAGAGCAGGTCGTGGCGATCGCAAGCCACG
ACGGTGGCAAACAGGCTCTGGAAACAGTACAGAGGCTGTTGCCTGTGCTGTGCCAAGCGCACGGCCTAAC
CCCAGAGCAGGTCGTGGCCATTGCCTCGAATGGAGGTGGCAAACAGGCTCTGGAAACCGTACAACGATTG
CTGCCGGTGCTGTGCCAAGCGCACGGTCTGACCCCAGAGCAGGTCGTGGCGATCGCAAGCCACGACGGTG
GCAAACAGGCTCTGGAAACAGTACAGAGGCTGTTGCCTGTGCTGTGCCAAGCGCACGGGTTAACCCCAGA
GCAGGTCGTGGCCATTGCCTCGAATGGAGGTGGCAAACAGGCTCTGGAAACCGTACAACGATTGCTGCCG
GTGCTGTGCCAAGCGCACGGACTCACCCCAGAGCAGGTCGTGGCCATTGCCTCGAATGGAGGTGGCAAAC
AGGCTCTGGAAACCGTACAACGATTGCTGCCGGTGCTGTGCCAAGCGCACGGGTTGACCCCAGAGCAGGT
CGTGGCCATTGCCTCGAATGGAGGTGGCAAACAGGCTCTGGAAACCGTACAACGATTGCTGCCGGTGCTG
TGCCAAGCGCACGGACTTACCCCAGAGCAGGTCGTGGCAATCGCGAGCAATAACGGTGGCAAACAGGCTC
TGGAAACGGTGCAGAGGCTCCTTCCAGTGCTGTGCCAAGCGCACGGACTGACCCCAGAGCAGGTCGTGGC
AATCGCGAGCAATAACGGTGGCAAACAGGCTCTGGAAACGGTGCAGAGGCTCCTTCCAGTGCTGTGCCAA
GCGCACGGCCTGACCCCAGAGCAGGTCGTGGCGATCGCAAGCCACGACGGTGGCAAACAGGCTCTGGAAA
CAGTACAGAGGCTGTTGCCTGTGCTGTGCCAAGCGCACGGTTTAACCCCAGAGCAGGTCGTGGCAATCGC
GAGCAATAACGGTGGCAAACAGGCTCTGGAAACGGTGCAGAGGCTCCTTCCAGTGCTGTGCCAAGCGCAC
GGGCTCACCCCAGAGCAGGTCGTGGCAATCGCCTCCAACATTGGTGGCAAACAGGCTCTGGAATCTATCG
TTGCTCAGCTGTCACGTCCGGACCCGGCTCTGGCTGCTCTGACCAACGACCACCTGGTTGCTCTGGCTTG
CCTGGGTGGTCGTCCGGCTATGGACGCTGTTAAAAAAGGCCTAGTGCCGCGCGGCAGCCACCACCATCAC
CATCATTAATTCCAGAAATCATCCTTAGCGAAAGCTAAGGATTTTTTTTATCTGAAATTCTGCCTCGTGA
TACGCCTATTTTTATAGGTTAATGTCATGATAATAATGGTTTCTTAGACGTCAGGTGGCACTTTTCGGGG
AAATGTGCGCGGAACCCCTATTTGTTTATTTTTCTAAATACATTCAAATATGTATCCGCTCATGAGACAA
TAACCCTGATAAATGCTTCAATAATATTGAAAAAGGAAGAGTATGAGTATTCAACATTTCCGTGTCGCCC
TTATTCCCTTTTTTGCGGCATTTTGCCTTCCTGTTTTTGCTCACCCAGAAACGCTGGTGAA
Features (pLannotate 1.2.2; 10 found; start..end, strand, type, name):
    943..1531    +  rep_origin     ori: high-copy-number ColE1/pMB1/pBR322/pUC origin of replication
   1726..1783    -  terminator     his operon terminator: This putative transcriptin terminator from the E. coli his operon has a 2-bp deletion introduced during synthesis. Its efficiency has not been determined.
   1801..1819    +  promoter       T7 promoter: promoter for bacteriophage T7 RNA polymerase
   1851..1873    +  RBS            RBS: efficient ribosome binding site from bacteriophage T7 gene 10 (Olins and Rangwala, 1989)
   1880..2593    +  CDS            &alpha;GFP: &alpha;GFP is a basic (constitutively fluorescent) long stokes shift fluorescent protein published in 1996, derived from Aequorea victoria.
   2606..3124    +  CDS            avrBs3 (fragment): AVRB3_XANEU - Experimental evidence at protein level: Swiss-Prot protein existence level 1. Avirulence protein. Acts as a transcription factor in C.annuum plants. In susceptible plants lacking the Bs3 resistance gene induces expression of a number of genes, including genes homologous to a family of auxin-induced genes, alpha-expansin genes, pectate lyase, anthocyanidin glucoside rhamnosyl transferase and at least one transcription factor, UPA20. Their expression leads to plant hypertrophy in mesophyll cells, probably mainly mediated by UPA20 (PubMed:17962565). In resistant plants induces the h
   5069..5587    +  CDS            avrBs3 (fragment): AVRB3_XANEU - Experimental evidence at protein level: Swiss-Prot protein existence level 1. Avirulence protein. Acts as a transcription factor in C.annuum plants. In susceptible plants lacking the Bs3 resistance gene induces expression of a number of genes, including genes homologous to a family of auxin-induced genes, alpha-expansin genes, pectate lyase, anthocyanidin glucoside rhamnosyl transferase and at least one transcription factor, UPA20. Their expression leads to plant hypertrophy in mesophyll cells, probably mainly mediated by UPA20 (PubMed:17962565). In resistant plants induces the h
   7645..7688    +  terminator     bacterial terminator: putative bacterial transcription terminator
   7778..7882    +  promoter       AmpR promoter: bla
   7883..772     +  CDS            AmpR (across the origin): β-lactamase; bla; confers resistance to ampicillin, carbenicillin, and related antibiotics
