>Addgene plasmid #89663 | pSB1A3_GFP_dT23 | addgene full sequence | sequence record 191967 | Addgene NGS Result
AGTAAAAGATGCTGAAGATCAGTTGGGTGCACGAGTGGGTTACATCGAACTGGATCTCAACAGCGGTAAG
ATCCTTGAGAGTTTTCGCCCCGAAGAACGTTTTCCAATGATGAGCACTTTTAAAGTTCTGCTATGTGGCG
CGGTATTATCCCGTATTGACGCCGGGCAAGAGCAACTCGGTCGCCGCATACACTATTCTCAGAATGACTT
GGTTGAGTACTCACCAGTCACAGAAAAGCATCTTACGGATGGCATGACAGTAAGAGAATTATGCAGTGCT
GCCATAACCATGAGTGATAACACTGCGGCCAACTTACTTCTGACAACGATCGGAGGACCGAAGGAGCTAA
CCGCTTTTTTGCACAACATGGGGGATCATGTAACTCGCCTTGATCGTTGGGAACCGGAGCTGAATGAAGC
CATACCAAACGACGAGCGTGACACCACGATGCCTGTAGCAATGGCAACAACGTTGCGCAAACTATTAACT
GGCGAACTACTTACTCTAGCTTCCCGGCAACAATTAATAGACTGGATGGAGGCGGATAAAGTTGCAGGAC
CACTTCTGCGCTCGGCCCTTCCGGCTGGCTGGTTTATTGCTGATAAATCTGGAGCCGGTGAGCGTGGGTC
TCGCGGTATCATTGCAGCACTGGGGCCAGATGGTAAGCCCTCCCGTATCGTAGTTATCTACACGACGGGG
AGTCAGGCAACTATGGATGAACGAAATAGACAGATCGCTGAGATAGGTGCCTCACTGATTAAGCATTGGT
AACTGTCAGACCAAGTTTACTCATATATACTTTAGATTGATTTAAAACTTCATTTTTAATTTAAAAGGAT
CTAGGTGAAGATCCTTTTTGATAATCTCATGACCAAAATCCCTTAACGTGAGTTTTCGTTCCACTGAGCG
TCAGACCCCGTAGAAAAGATCAAAGGATCTTCTTGAGATCCTTTTTTTCTGCGCGTAATCTGCTGCTTGC
AAACAAAAAAACCACCGCTACCAGCGGTGGTTTGTTTGCCGGATCAAGAGCTACCAACTCTTTTTCCGAA
GGTAACTGGCTTCAGCAGAGCGCAGATACCAAATACTGTTCTTCTAGTGTAGCCGTAGTTAGGCCACCAC
TTCAAGAACTCTGTAGCACCGCCTACATACCTCGCTCTGCTAATCCTGTTACCAGTGGCTGCTGCCAGTG
GCGATAAGTCGTGTCTTACCGGGTTGGACTCAAGACGATAGTTACCGGATAAGGCGCAGCGGTCGGGCTG
AACGGGGGGTTCGTGCACACAGCCCAGCTTGGAGCGAACGACCTACACCGAACTGAGATACCTACAGCGT
GAGCTATGAGAAAGCGCCACGCTTCCCGAAGGGAGAAAGGCGGACAGGTATCCGGTAAGCGGCAGGGTCG
GAACAGGAGAGCGCACGAGGGAGCTTCCAGGGGGAAACGCCTGGTATCTTTATAGTCCTGTCGGGTTTCG
CCACCTCTGACTTGAGCGTCGATTTTTGTGATGCTCGTCAGGGGGGCGGAGCCTGTGGAAAAACGCCAGC
AACGCGGCCTTTTTACGGTTCCTGGCCTTTTGCTGGCCTTTTGCTCACATGTTCTTTCCTGCGTTATCCC
CTGATTCTGTGGATAACCGTATTACCGCCTTTGAGTGAGCTGATACCGCTCGCCGCAGCCGAACGACCGA
GCGCAGCGAGTCAGTGAGCGAGGAAGCCTGCATAACGCGAAGTAATCTTTTCGGTTTTAAAGAAAAAGGG
CAGGGTGGTGACACCTTGCCCTTTTTTGCCGGACTGCAGCGGCCGCTAGCTAATACGACTCACTATAGGG
AGACCACAACGGTTTCCCTCTAGAAATAATTTTGTTTAACTTTAAGAAGGAGATAAACAATGGGTAAAGG
AGAAGAACTTTTCACTGGAGTTGTCCCAATTCTTGTTGAATTAGATGGTGATGTTAATGGGCACAAATTT
TCTGTCAGTGGAGAGGGTGAAGGTGATGCAACATACGGAAAACTTACCCTTAAATTTATTTGCACTACTG
GAAAACTACCTGTTCCGTGGCCAACACTTGTCACTACTTTCTCTTATGGTGTTCAATGCTTTTCCCGTTA
TCCGGATCATATGAAACGGCATGACTTTTTCAAGAGTGCCATGCCCGAAGGTTATGTACAGGAACGCACT
ATATCTTTCAAAGATGACGGGAACTACAAGACGCGTGCTGAAGTCAAGTTTGAAGGTGATACCCTTGTTA
ATCGTATCGAGTTAAAAGGTATTGATTTTAAAGAAGATGGAAACATTCTCGGACACAAACTCGAGTACAA
CTATAACTCACACAATGTATACATCACGGCAGACAAACAAAAGAATGGAATCAAAGCTAACTTCAAAATT
CGCCACAACATTGAAGATGGATCCGTTCAACTAGCAGACCATTATCAACAAAATACTCCAATTGGCGATG
GCCCTGTCCTTTTACCAGACAACCATTACCTGTCCACACAATCTGCCCTTTCGAAAGATCCCAATGAAAA
GAGAGACCACATGGTCCTTCTTGAGTTTGTAACAGCTGCTGGGATTACACATGGCATGGATGAACTATAC
AAGTGGGGTCTTAGCGCGGGCGCCGTAGATTTGAGAACTTTGGGATATTCACAGCAGCAGCAGGAAAAGA
TCAAGCCCAAAGTGAGGTCGACAGTCGCGCAGCATCACGAAGCGCTGGTGGGTCATGGGTTTACACATGC
CCACATCGTAGCCTTGTCGCAGCACCCTGCAGCCCTTGGCACGGTCGCCGTCAAGTACCAGGACATGATT
GCGGCGTTGCCGGAAGCCACACATGAGGCGATCGTCGGTGTGGGGAAACAGTGGAGCGGAGCCCGAGCGC
TTGAGGCCCTGTTGACGGTCGCGGGAGAGCTGAGAGGGCCTCCCCTTCAGCTGGACACGGGCCAGTTGCT
GAAGATCGCGAAGCGGGGAGGAGTCACGGCGGTCGAGGCGGTGCACGCGTGGCGCAATGCGCTCACGGGA
GCACCCCTCAACCTGACCCCAGAGCAGGTCGTGGCCATTGCCTCGAATGGAGGTGGCAAACAGGCTCTGG
AAACCGTACAACGATTGCTGCCGGTGCTGTGCCAAGCGCACGGGTTGACCCCAGAGCAGGTCGTGGCGAT
CGCAAGCCACGACGGTGGCAAACAGGCTCTGGAAACAGTACAGAGGCTGTTGCCTGTGCTGTGCCAAGCG
CACGGACTTACCCCAGAGCAGGTCGTGGCAATCGCCTCCAACATTGGTGGCAAACAGGCTCTGGAAACTG
TCCAGCGCCTGCTTCCCGTGCTGTGCCAAGCGCACGGTTTAACCCCAGAGCAGGTCGTGGCAATCGCGAG
CAATAACGGTGGCAAACAGGCTCTGGAAACGGTGCAGAGGCTCCTTCCAGTGCTGTGCCAAGCGCACGGG
CTCACCCCAGAGCAGGTCGTGGCCATTGCCTCGAATGGAGGTGGCAAACAGGCTCTGGAAACCGTACAAC
GATTGCTGCCGGTGCTGTGCCAAGCGCACGGTCTGACCCCAGAGCAGGTCGTGGCAATCGCCTCCAACAT
TGGTGGCAAACAGGCTCTGGAAACTGTCCAGCGCCTGCTTCCCGTGCTGTGCCAAGCGCACGGGTTAACC
CCAGAGCAGGTCGTGGCAATCGCGAGCAATAACGGTGGCAAACAGGCTCTGGAAACGGTGCAGAGGCTCC
TTCCAGTGCTGTGCCAAGCGCACGGACTCACCCCAGAGCAGGTCGTGGCCATTGCCTCGAATGGAGGTGG
CAAACAGGCTCTGGAAACCGTACAACGATTGCTGCCGGTGCTGTGCCAAGCGCACGGTTTGACCCCAGAG
CAGGTCGTGGCAATCGCCTCCAACATTGGTGGCAAACAGGCTCTGGAAACTGTCCAGCGCCTGCTTCCCG
TGCTGTGCCAAGCGCACGGGTTGACCCCAGAGCAGGTCGTGGCGATCGCAAGCCACGACGGTGGCAAACA
GGCTCTGGAAACAGTACAGAGGCTGTTGCCTGTGCTGTGCCAAGCGCACGGACTTACCCCAGAGCAGGTC
GTGGCGATCGCAAGCCACGACGGTGGCAAACAGGCTCTGGAAACAGTACAGAGGCTGTTGCCTGTGCTGT
GCCAAGCGCACGGACTGACCCCAGAGCAGGTCGTGGCAATCGCGAGCAATAACGGTGGCAAACAGGCTCT
GGAAACGGTGCAGAGGCTCCTTCCAGTGCTGTGCCAAGCGCACGGCCTGACCCCAGAGCAGGTCGTGGCA
ATCGCCTCCAACATTGGTGGCAAACAGGCTCTGGAAACTGTCCAGCGCCTGCTTCCCGTGCTGTGCCAAG
CGCACGGTTTAACCCCAGAGCAGGTCGTGGCCATTGCCTCGAATGGAGGTGGCAAACAGGCTCTGGAAAC
CGTACAACGATTGCTGCCGGTGCTGTGCCAAGCGCACGGGCTCACCCCAGAGCAGGTCGTGGCAATCGCC
TCCAACATTGGTGGCAAACAGGCTCTGGAAACTGTCCAGCGCCTGCTTCCCGTGCTGTGCCAAGCGCACG
GTCTGACCCCAGAGCAGGTCGTGGCAATCGCGAGCAATAACGGTGGCAAACAGGCTCTGGAAACGGTGCA
GAGGCTCCTTCCAGTGCTGTGCCAAGCGCACGGGTTAACCCCAGAGCAGGTCGTGGCCATTGCCTCGAAT
GGAGGTGGCAAACAGGCTCTGGAAACCGTACAACGATTGCTGCCGGTGCTGTGCCAAGCGCACGGACTCA
CCCCAGAGCAGGTCGTGGCAATCGCCTCCAACATTGGTGGCAAACAGGCTCTGGAAACTGTCCAGCGCCT
GCTTCCCGTGCTGTGCCAAGCGCACGGGTTGACCCCAGAGCAGGTCGTGGCCATTGCCTCGAATGGAGGT
GGCAAACAGGCTCTGGAAACCGTACAACGATTGCTGCCGGTGCTGTGCCAAGCGCACGGACTTACCCCAG
AGCAGGTCGTGGCGATCGCAAGCCACGACGGTGGCAAACAGGCTCTGGAAACAGTACAGAGGCTGTTGCC
TGTGCTGTGCCAAGCGCACGGACTGAGCGCGGGCGCCGTAGATTTGAGAACTTTGGGATATTCACAGCAG
CAGCAGGAAAAGATCAAGCCCAAAGTGAGGTCGACAGTCGCGCAGCATCACGAAGCGCTGGTGGGTCATG
GGTTTACACATGCCCACATCGTAGCCTTGTCGCAGCACCCTGCAGCCCTTGGCACGGTCGCCGTCAAGTA
CCAGGACATGATTGCGGCGTTGCCGGAAGCCACACATGAGGCGATCGTCGGTGTGGGGAAACAGTGGAGC
GGAGCCCGAGCGCTTGAGGCCCTGTTGACGGTCGCGGGAGAGCTGAGAGGGCCTCCCCTTCAGCTGGACA
CGGGCCAGTTGCTGAAGATCGCGAAGCGGGGAGGAGTCACGGCGGTCGAGGCGGTGCACGCGTGGCGCAA
TGCGCTCACGGGAGCACCCCTCAACCTGACCCCAGAGCAGGTCGTGGCCATTGCCTCGAATGGAGGTGGC
AAACAGGCTCTGGAAACCGTACAACGATTGCTGCCGGTGCTGTGCCAAGCGCACGGTTTAACCCCAGAGC
AGGTCGTGGCAATCGCCTCCAACATTGGTGGCAAACAGGCTCTGGAAACTGTCCAGCGCCTGCTTCCCGT
GCTGTGCCAAGCGCACGGGCTCACCCCAGAGCAGGTCGTGGCGATCGCAAGCCACGACGGTGGCAAACAG
GCTCTGGAAACAGTACAGAGGCTGTTGCCTGTGCTGTGCCAAGCGCACGGGTTAACCCCAGAGCAGGTCG
TGGCAATCGCCTCCAACATTGGTGGCAAACAGGCTCTGGAAACTGTCCAGCGCCTGCTTCCCGTGCTGTG
CCAAGCGCACGGGTTGACCCCAGAGCAGGTCGTGGCGATCGCAAGCCACGACGGTGGCAAACAGGCTCTG
GAAACAGTACAGAGGCTGTTGCCTGTGCTGTGCCAAGCGCACGGACTTACCCCAGAGCAGGTCGTGGCAA
TCGCGAGCAATAACGGTGGCAAACAGGCTCTGGAAACGGTGCAGAGGCTCCTTCCAGTGCTGTGCCAAGC
GCACGGACTGACCCCAGAGCAGGTCGTGGCCATTGCCTCGAATGGAGGTGGCAAACAGGCTCTGGAAACC
GTACAACGATTGCTGCCGGTGCTGTGCCAAGCGCACGGCCTGACCCCAGAGCAGGTCGTGGCAATCGCGA
GCAATAACGGTGGCAAACAGGCTCTGGAAACGGTGCAGAGGCTCCTTCCAGTGCTGTGCCAAGCGCACGG
TTTAACCCCAGAGCAGGTCGTGGCAATCGCGAGCAATAACGGTGGCAAACAGGCTCTGGAAACGGTGCAG
AGGCTCCTTCCAGTGCTGTGCCAAGCGCACGGGCTCACCCCAGAGCAGGTCGTGGCGATCGCAAGCCACG
ACGGTGGCAAACAGGCTCTGGAAACAGTACAGAGGCTGTTGCCTGTGCTGTGCCAAGCGCACGGCCTAAC
CCCAGAGCAGGTCGTGGCCATTGCCTCGAATGGAGGTGGCAAACAGGCTCTGGAAACCGTACAACGATTG
CTGCCGGTGCTGTGCCAAGCGCACGGTCTGACCCCAGAGCAGGTCGTGGCGATCGCAAGCCACGACGGTG
GCAAACAGGCTCTGGAAACAGTACAGAGGCTGTTGCCTGTGCTGTGCCAAGCGCACGGGTTAACCCCAGA
GCAGGTCGTGGCCATTGCCTCGAATGGAGGTGGCAAACAGGCTCTGGAAACCGTACAACGATTGCTGCCG
GTGCTGTGCCAAGCGCACGGACTCACCCCAGAGCAGGTCGTGGCCATTGCCTCGAATGGAGGTGGCAAAC
AGGCTCTGGAAACCGTACAACGATTGCTGCCGGTGCTGTGCCAAGCGCACGGGTTGACCCCAGAGCAGGT
CGTGGCCATTGCCTCGAATGGAGGTGGCAAACAGGCTCTGGAAACCGTACAACGATTGCTGCCGGTGCTG
TGCCAAGCGCACGGACTTACCCCAGAGCAGGTCGTGGCAATCGCGAGCAATAACGGTGGCAAACAGGCTC
TGGAAACGGTGCAGAGGCTCCTTCCAGTGCTGTGCCAAGCGCACGGACTGACCCCAGAGCAGGTCGTGGC
AATCGCGAGCAATAACGGTGGCAAACAGGCTCTGGAAACGGTGCAGAGGCTCCTTCCAGTGCTGTGCCAA
GCGCACGGCCTGACCCCAGAGCAGGTCGTGGCGATCGCAAGCCACGACGGTGGCAAACAGGCTCTGGAAA
CAGTACAGAGGCTGTTGCCTGTGCTGTGCCAAGCGCACGGTTTAACCCCAGAGCAGGTCGTGGCAATCGC
GAGCAATAACGGTGGCAAACAGGCTCTGGAAACGGTGCAGAGGCTCCTTCCAGTGCTGTGCCAAGCGCAC
GGGCTCACCCCAGAGCAGGTCGTGGCAATCGCCTCCAACATTGGTGGCAAACAGGCTCTGGAATCTATCG
TTGCTCAGCTGTCACGTCCGGACCCGGCTCTGGCTGCTCTGACCAACGACCACCTGGTTGCTCTGGCTTG
CCTGGGTGGTCGTCCGGCTATGGACGCTGTTAAAAAAGGCCTAGTGCCGCGCGGCAGCCACCACCATCAC
CATCATTAATTCCAGAAATCATCCTTAGCGAAAGCTAAGGATTTTTTTTATCTGAAATTCTGCCTCGTGA
TACGCCTATTTTTATAGGTTAATGTCATGATAATAATGGTTTCTTAGACGTCAGGTGGCACTTTTCGGGG
AAATGTGCGCGGAACCCCTATTTGTTTATTTTTCTAAATACATTCAAATATGTATCCGCTCATGAGACAA
TAACCCTGATAAATGCTTCAATAATATTGAAAAAGGAAGAGTATGAGTATTCAACATTTCCGTGTCGCCC
TTATTCCCTTTTTTGCGGCATTTTGCCTTCCTGTTTTTGCTCACCCAGAAACGCTGGTGAA
Features (pLannotate 1.2.2; 10 found; start..end, strand, type, name):
    943..1531    +  rep_origin     ori: high-copy-number ColE1/pMB1/pBR322/pUC origin of replication
   1726..1783    -  terminator     his operon terminator: This putative transcriptin terminator from the E. coli his operon has a 2-bp deletion introduced during synthesis. Its efficiency has not been determined.
   1801..1819    +  promoter       T7 promoter: promoter for bacteriophage T7 RNA polymerase
   1851..1873    +  RBS            RBS: efficient ribosome binding site from bacteriophage T7 gene 10 (Olins and Rangwala, 1989)
   1880..2593    +  CDS            &alpha;GFP: &alpha;GFP is a basic (constitutively fluorescent) long stokes shift fluorescent protein published in 1996, derived from Aequorea victoria.
   2606..3124    +  CDS            avrBs3 (fragment): AVRB3_XANEU - Experimental evidence at protein level: Swiss-Prot protein existence level 1. Avirulence protein. Acts as a transcription factor in C.annuum plants. In susceptible plants lacking the Bs3 resistance gene induces expression of a number of genes, including genes homologous to a family of auxin-induced genes, alpha-expansin genes, pectate lyase, anthocyanidin glucoside rhamnosyl transferase and at least one transcription factor, UPA20. Their expression leads to plant hypertrophy in mesophyll cells, probably mainly mediated by UPA20 (PubMed:17962565). In resistant plants induces the h
   5069..5587    +  CDS            avrBs3 (fragment): AVRB3_XANEU - Experimental evidence at protein level: Swiss-Prot protein existence level 1. Avirulence protein. Acts as a transcription factor in C.annuum plants. In susceptible plants lacking the Bs3 resistance gene induces expression of a number of genes, including genes homologous to a family of auxin-induced genes, alpha-expansin genes, pectate lyase, anthocyanidin glucoside rhamnosyl transferase and at least one transcription factor, UPA20. Their expression leads to plant hypertrophy in mesophyll cells, probably mainly mediated by UPA20 (PubMed:17962565). In resistant plants induces the h
   7645..7688    +  terminator     bacterial terminator: putative bacterial transcription terminator
   7778..7882    +  promoter       AmpR promoter: bla
   7883..772     +  CDS            AmpR (across the origin): β-lactamase; bla; confers resistance to ampicillin, carbenicillin, and related antibiotics
