[The description below was written by a language model from this plasmid's Addgene catalogue record and pLannotate feature annotations shown in this document.]
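Description:
pSB1A3_GFP_dT23 is a bacterial expression plasmid of about 8 kb built on pSB1A3, a high-copy backbone from the iGEM parts registry. It replicates in E. coli from a ColE1/pUC-type origin and is selected with ampicillin through a β-lactamase gene driven by its own bla promoter. The cloning region is bracketed by transcription terminators (a his operon terminator upstream in reverse orientation and a putative bacterial terminator downstream), which help insulate the insert from the rest of the backbone.

The payload is a synthetic open reading frame of roughly 6 kb, GFP_dT23, placed under a T7 promoter with the efficient ribosome binding site from phage T7 gene 10, so expression depends on a source of T7 RNA polymerase. The coding sequence begins with an Aequorea victoria-derived GFP, catalogued as cycle3-GFP and matched by the annotation software to αGFP. This is fused to the N-terminus of dT23, a "double TAL" staple protein. The feature table detects two separate fragments homologous to the Xanthomonas TAL effector AvrBs3, spaced about 2.5 kb apart, which is consistent with two TAL effector DNA-binding domains arranged in tandem within a single polypeptide. The repeat regions between and after these fragments are not individually annotated. The record lists a C-terminal His6 tag, useful for affinity purification, although it does not appear as a feature in the table.

According to the record, the plasmid serves to express the fluorescently labelled dT23 staple protein. The associated work concerns self-assembly of genetically encoded DNA–protein hybrid nanoscale shapes. The DNA sequences targeted by dT23 are not stated.
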