Addgene plasmid #89663: pSB1A3_GFP_dT23
Purpose: expression of doubleTAL staple protein dT23 with N-terminally fused cycle3-GFP
Depositing lab: Hendrik Dietz. Depositing organization: Technische Universitaet Muenchen (TUM). Publication: Self-assembly of genetically encoded DNA-protein hybrid nanoscale shapes. Praetorius F, Dietz H. Science. 2017 Mar 24;355(6331). pii: eaam5488. doi: 10.1126/science.aam5488. PubMed 28336611.
Backbone
  Vector backbone: pSB1A3
  Backbone manufacturer: igem parts registry
  Vector type: Bacterial Expression
Growth in bacteria
  Bacterial resistance: Ampicillin, 100 μg/mL
  Growth temperature: 37°C
  Growth strain: DH5alpha
  Copy number: High Copy
Gene/Insert
  Gene/Insert name: GFP_dT23
  Species: Synthetic
  Insert size (bp): 6000
  Promoter: T7
  Tag / fusion protein: His6 (C terminal on insert)
  Cloning method: Restriction Enzyme; 5′ cloning site unknown (unknown if destroyed); 3′ cloning site unknown (unknown if destroyed)
  Sequencing primers: 5′ attaccgcctttgagtgagc; 3′ tgccacctgacgtctaagaa
Terms and licenses: Academic/Nonprofit Terms; Industry Terms: Not Available to Industry
How to cite: pSB1A3_GFP_dT23 was a gift from Hendrik Dietz (Addgene plasmid # 89663 ; http://n2t.net/addgene:89663 ; RRID:Addgene_89663)
