>Addgene plasmid #89663 | pSB1A3_GFP_dT23 | depositor partial sequence | sequence record 173740 | ORF
ATGGGTAAAGGAGAAGAACTTTTCACTGGAGTTGTCCCAATTCTTGTTGAATTAGATGGTGATGTTAATG
GGCACAAATTTTCTGTCAGTGGAGAGGGTGAAGGTGATGCAACATACGGAAAACTTACCCTTAAATTTAT
TTGCACTACTGGAAAACTACCTGTTCCGTGGCCAACACTTGTCACTACTTTCTCTTATGGTGTTCAATGC
TTTTCCCGTTATCCGGATCATATGAAACGGCATGACTTTTTCAAGAGTGCCATGCCCGAAGGTTATGTAC
AGGAACGCACTATATCTTTCAAAGATGACGGGAACTACAAGACGCGTGCTGAAGTCAAGTTTGAAGGTGA
TACCCTTGTTAATCGTATCGAGTTAAAAGGTATTGATTTTAAAGAAGATGGAAACATTCTCGGACACAAA
CTCGAGTACAACTATAACTCACACAATGTATACATCACGGCAGACAAACAAAAGAATGGAATCAAAGCTA
ACTTCAAAATTCGCCACAACATTGAAGATGGATCCGTTCAACTAGCAGACCATTATCAACAAAATACTCC
AATTGGCGATGGCCCTGTCCTTTTACCAGACAACCATTACCTGTCCACACAATCTGCCCTTTCGAAAGAT
CCCAATGAAAAGAGAGACCACATGGTCCTTCTTGAGTTTGTAACAGCTGCTGGGATTACACATGGCATGG
ATGAACTATACAAGTGGGGTCTTAGCGCGGGCGCCGTAGATTTGAGAACTTTGGGATATTCACAGCAGCA
GCAGGAAAAGATCAAGCCCAAAGTGAGGTCGACAGTCGCGCAGCATCACGAAGCGCTGGTGGGTCATGGG
TTTACACATGCCCACATCGTAGCCTTGTCGCAGCACCCTGCAGCCCTTGGCACGGTCGCCGTCAAGTACC
AGGACATGATTGCGGCGTTGCCGGAAGCCACACATGAGGCGATCGTCGGTGTGGGGAAACAGTGGAGCGG
AGCCCGAGCGCTTGAGGCCCTGTTGACGGTCGCGGGAGAGCTGAGAGGGCCTCCCCTTCAGCTGGACACG
GGCCAGTTGCTGAAGATCGCGAAGCGGGGAGGAGTCACGGCGGTCGAGGCGGTGCACGCGTGGCGCAATG
CGCTCACGGGAGCACCCCTCAACCTGACCCCAGAGCAGGTCGTGGCCATTGCCTCGAATGGAGGTGGCAA
ACAGGCTCTGGAAACCGTACAACGATTGCTGCCGGTGCTGTGCCAAGCGCACGGGTTGACCCCAGAGCAG
GTCGTGGCGATCGCAAGCCACGACGGTGGCAAACAGGCTCTGGAAACAGTACAGAGGCTGTTGCCTGTGC
TGTGCCAAGCGCACGGACTTACCCCAGAGCAGGTCGTGGCAATCGCCTCCAACATTGGTGGCAAACAGGC
TCTGGAAACTGTCCAGCGCCTGCTTCCCGTGCTGTGCCAAGCGCACGGTTTAACCCCAGAGCAGGTCGTG
GCAATCGCGAGCAATAACGGTGGCAAACAGGCTCTGGAAACGGTGCAGAGGCTCCTTCCAGTGCTGTGCC
AAGCGCACGGGCTCACCCCAGAGCAGGTCGTGGCCATTGCCTCGAATGGAGGTGGCAAACAGGCTCTGGA
AACCGTACAACGATTGCTGCCGGTGCTGTGCCAAGCGCACGGTCTGACCCCAGAGCAGGTCGTGGCAATC
GCCTCCAACATTGGTGGCAAACAGGCTCTGGAAACTGTCCAGCGCCTGCTTCCCGTGCTGTGCCAAGCGC
ACGGGTTAACCCCAGAGCAGGTCGTGGCAATCGCGAGCAATAACGGTGGCAAACAGGCTCTGGAAACGGT
GCAGAGGCTCCTTCCAGTGCTGTGCCAAGCGCACGGACTCACCCCAGAGCAGGTCGTGGCCATTGCCTCG
AATGGAGGTGGCAAACAGGCTCTGGAAACCGTACAACGATTGCTGCCGGTGCTGTGCCAAGCGCACGGTT
TGACCCCAGAGCAGGTCGTGGCAATCGCCTCCAACATTGGTGGCAAACAGGCTCTGGAAACTGTCCAGCG
CCTGCTTCCCGTGCTGTGCCAAGCGCACGGGTTGACCCCAGAGCAGGTCGTGGCGATCGCAAGCCACGAC
GGTGGCAAACAGGCTCTGGAAACAGTACAGAGGCTGTTGCCTGTGCTGTGCCAAGCGCACGGACTTACCC
CAGAGCAGGTCGTGGCGATCGCAAGCCACGACGGTGGCAAACAGGCTCTGGAAACAGTACAGAGGCTGTT
GCCTGTGCTGTGCCAAGCGCACGGACTGACCCCAGAGCAGGTCGTGGCAATCGCGAGCAATAACGGTGGC
AAACAGGCTCTGGAAACGGTGCAGAGGCTCCTTCCAGTGCTGTGCCAAGCGCACGGCCTGACCCCAGAGC
AGGTCGTGGCAATCGCCTCCAACATTGGTGGCAAACAGGCTCTGGAAACTGTCCAGCGCCTGCTTCCCGT
GCTGTGCCAAGCGCACGGTTTAACCCCAGAGCAGGTCGTGGCCATTGCCTCGAATGGAGGTGGCAAACAG
GCTCTGGAAACCGTACAACGATTGCTGCCGGTGCTGTGCCAAGCGCACGGGCTCACCCCAGAGCAGGTCG
TGGCAATCGCCTCCAACATTGGTGGCAAACAGGCTCTGGAAACTGTCCAGCGCCTGCTTCCCGTGCTGTG
CCAAGCGCACGGTCTGACCCCAGAGCAGGTCGTGGCAATCGCGAGCAATAACGGTGGCAAACAGGCTCTG
GAAACGGTGCAGAGGCTCCTTCCAGTGCTGTGCCAAGCGCACGGGTTAACCCCAGAGCAGGTCGTGGCCA
TTGCCTCGAATGGAGGTGGCAAACAGGCTCTGGAAACCGTACAACGATTGCTGCCGGTGCTGTGCCAAGC
GCACGGACTCACCCCAGAGCAGGTCGTGGCAATCGCCTCCAACATTGGTGGCAAACAGGCTCTGGAAACT
GTCCAGCGCCTGCTTCCCGTGCTGTGCCAAGCGCACGGGTTGACCCCAGAGCAGGTCGTGGCCATTGCCT
CGAATGGAGGTGGCAAACAGGCTCTGGAAACCGTACAACGATTGCTGCCGGTGCTGTGCCAAGCGCACGG
ACTTACCCCAGAGCAGGTCGTGGCGATCGCAAGCCACGACGGTGGCAAACAGGCTCTGGAAACAGTACAG
AGGCTGTTGCCTGTGCTGTGCCAAGCGCACGGACTGAGCGCGGGCGCCGTAGATTTGAGAACTTTGGGAT
ATTCACAGCAGCAGCAGGAAAAGATCAAGCCCAAAGTGAGGTCGACAGTCGCGCAGCATCACGAAGCGCT
GGTGGGTCATGGGTTTACACATGCCCACATCGTAGCCTTGTCGCAGCACCCTGCAGCCCTTGGCACGGTC
GCCGTCAAGTACCAGGACATGATTGCGGCGTTGCCGGAAGCCACACATGAGGCGATCGTCGGTGTGGGGA
AACAGTGGAGCGGAGCCCGAGCGCTTGAGGCCCTGTTGACGGTCGCGGGAGAGCTGAGAGGGCCTCCCCT
TCAGCTGGACACGGGCCAGTTGCTGAAGATCGCGAAGCGGGGAGGAGTCACGGCGGTCGAGGCGGTGCAC
GCGTGGCGCAATGCGCTCACGGGAGCACCCCTCAACCTGACCCCAGAGCAGGTCGTGGCCATTGCCTCGA
ATGGAGGTGGCAAACAGGCTCTGGAAACCGTACAACGATTGCTGCCGGTGCTGTGCCAAGCGCACGGTTT
AACCCCAGAGCAGGTCGTGGCAATCGCCTCCAACATTGGTGGCAAACAGGCTCTGGAAACTGTCCAGCGC
CTGCTTCCCGTGCTGTGCCAAGCGCACGGGCTCACCCCAGAGCAGGTCGTGGCGATCGCAAGCCACGACG
GTGGCAAACAGGCTCTGGAAACAGTACAGAGGCTGTTGCCTGTGCTGTGCCAAGCGCACGGGTTAACCCC
AGAGCAGGTCGTGGCAATCGCCTCCAACATTGGTGGCAAACAGGCTCTGGAAACTGTCCAGCGCCTGCTT
CCCGTGCTGTGCCAAGCGCACGGGTTGACCCCAGAGCAGGTCGTGGCGATCGCAAGCCACGACGGTGGCA
AACAGGCTCTGGAAACAGTACAGAGGCTGTTGCCTGTGCTGTGCCAAGCGCACGGACTTACCCCAGAGCA
GGTCGTGGCAATCGCGAGCAATAACGGTGGCAAACAGGCTCTGGAAACGGTGCAGAGGCTCCTTCCAGTG
CTGTGCCAAGCGCACGGACTGACCCCAGAGCAGGTCGTGGCCATTGCCTCGAATGGAGGTGGCAAACAGG
CTCTGGAAACCGTACAACGATTGCTGCCGGTGCTGTGCCAAGCGCACGGCCTGACCCCAGAGCAGGTCGT
GGCAATCGCGAGCAATAACGGTGGCAAACAGGCTCTGGAAACGGTGCAGAGGCTCCTTCCAGTGCTGTGC
CAAGCGCACGGTTTAACCCCAGAGCAGGTCGTGGCAATCGCGAGCAATAACGGTGGCAAACAGGCTCTGG
AAACGGTGCAGAGGCTCCTTCCAGTGCTGTGCCAAGCGCACGGGCTCACCCCAGAGCAGGTCGTGGCGAT
CGCAAGCCACGACGGTGGCAAACAGGCTCTGGAAACAGTACAGAGGCTGTTGCCTGTGCTGTGCCAAGCG
CACGGCCTAACCCCAGAGCAGGTCGTGGCCATTGCCTCGAATGGAGGTGGCAAACAGGCTCTGGAAACCG
TACAACGATTGCTGCCGGTGCTGTGCCAAGCGCACGGTCTGACCCCAGAGCAGGTCGTGGCGATCGCAAG
CCACGACGGTGGCAAACAGGCTCTGGAAACAGTACAGAGGCTGTTGCCTGTGCTGTGCCAAGCGCACGGG
TTAACCCCAGAGCAGGTCGTGGCCATTGCCTCGAATGGAGGTGGCAAACAGGCTCTGGAAACCGTACAAC
GATTGCTGCCGGTGCTGTGCCAAGCGCACGGACTCACCCCAGAGCAGGTCGTGGCCATTGCCTCGAATGG
AGGTGGCAAACAGGCTCTGGAAACCGTACAACGATTGCTGCCGGTGCTGTGCCAAGCGCACGGGTTGACC
CCAGAGCAGGTCGTGGCCATTGCCTCGAATGGAGGTGGCAAACAGGCTCTGGAAACCGTACAACGATTGC
TGCCGGTGCTGTGCCAAGCGCACGGACTTACCCCAGAGCAGGTCGTGGCAATCGCGAGCAATAACGGTGG
CAAACAGGCTCTGGAAACGGTGCAGAGGCTCCTTCCAGTGCTGTGCCAAGCGCACGGACTGACCCCAGAG
CAGGTCGTGGCAATCGCGAGCAATAACGGTGGCAAACAGGCTCTGGAAACGGTGCAGAGGCTCCTTCCAG
TGCTGTGCCAAGCGCACGGCCTGACCCCAGAGCAGGTCGTGGCGATCGCAAGCCACGACGGTGGCAAACA
GGCTCTGGAAACAGTACAGAGGCTGTTGCCTGTGCTGTGCCAAGCGCACGGTTTAACCCCAGAGCAGGTC
GTGGCAATCGCGAGCAATAACGGTGGCAAACAGGCTCTGGAAACGGTGCAGAGGCTCCTTCCAGTGCTGT
GCCAAGCGCACGGGCTCACCCCAGAGCAGGTCGTGGCAATCGCCTCCAACATTGGTGGCAAACAGGCTCT
GGAATCTATCGTTGCTCAGCTGTCACGTCCGGACCCGGCTCTGGCTGCTCTGACCAACGACCACCTGGTT
GCTCTGGCTTGCCTGGGTGGTCGTCCGGCTATGGACGCTGTTAAAAAAGGCCTAGTGCCGCGCGGCAGCC
ACCACCATCACCATCATTAA
